>Addgene plasmid #79415 | pcDNA3/mArf3(Q71L)-HA | addgene full sequence | sequence record 176223 | Addgene NGS Result
GGGAAGAGCTGATGAGGATGCTGGCGGAGGATGAGCTCCGGGATGCTGTGCTCCTTGTGTTTGCAAACAA
ACAGGATTTGCCGAATGCTATGAATGCTGCTGAGATCACAGACAAGCTGGGGCTGCACTCCCTGCGTCAC
CGCAATTGGTACATTCAGGCCACCTGTGCTACCAGCGGGGACGGGCTGTATGAAGGCTTGGACTGGCTGG
CCAATCAGCTCAAAAACAAGAAGCTCGAGTATCCATACGATGTACCAGACTACGCAGAGATCCACTAGTT
CTAGAGGGCCCTATTCTATAGTGTCACCTAAATGCTAGAGCTCGCTGATCAGCCTCGACTGTGCCTTCTA
GTTGCCAGCCATCTGTTGTTTGCCCCTCCCCCGTGCCTTCCTTGACCCTGGAAGGTGCCACTCCCACTGT
CCTTTCCTAATAAAATGAGGAAATTGCATCGCATTGTCTGAGTAGGTGTCATTCTATTCTGGGGGGTGGG
GTGGGGCAGGACAGCAAGGGGGAGGATTGGGAAGACAATAGCAGGCATGCTGGGGATGCGGTGGGCTCTA
TGGCTTCTGAGGCGGAAAGAACCAGCTGGGGCTCTAGGGGGTATCCCC
[124 nt withheld, positions 609-732]
C
[91 nt withheld, positions 734-824]
A
[49 nt withheld, positions 826-874]
CCTTTGACGTTGGAGTCCACGTTCTTT
[37 nt withheld, positions 902-938]
ACCCTATCTCGGTCTATTCTTTTGATTTATAAGGGATTTTGCCGATTTCGGCCTATTGGTTAAAAAATGA
GCTGATTTAACAAAAATTTAACGCGAATTAATTCTGTGGAATGTGTGTCAGTTAGGGTGTGGAAAGTCCC
CAGGCTCCCCAGCAGGCAGAAGTATGCAAAGCATGCATCTCAATTAGTCAGCAACCAGGTGTGGAAAGTC
CCCAGGCTCCCCAGCAGGCAGAAGTATGCAAAGCATGCATCTCAATTAGTCAGCAACCATAGTCCCGCCC
CTAACTCCGCCCATCCCGCCCCTAACTCCGCCCAGTTCCGCCCATTCTCCGCCCCATGGCTGACTAATTT
TTTTTATTTATGCAGAGGCCGAGGCCGCCTCTGCCTCTGAGCTATTCCAGAAGTAGTGAGGAGGCTTTTT
TGGAGGCCTAGGCTTTTGCAAAAAGCTCCCGGGAGCTTGTATATCCATTTTCGGATCTGATCAAGAGACA
GGATGAGGATCGTTTCGCATGATTGAACAAGATGGATTGCACGCAGGTTCTCCGGCCGCTTGGGTGGAGA
GGCTATTCGGCTATGACTGGGCACAACAGACAATCGGCTGCTCTGATGCCGCCGTGTTCCGGCTGTCAGC
GCAGGGGCGCCCGGTTCTTTTTGTCAAGACCGACCTGTCCGGTGCCCTGAATGAACTGCAGGACGAGGCA
GCGCGGCTATCGTGGCTGGCCACGACGGGCGTTCCTTGCGCAGCTGTGCTCGACGTTGTCACTGAAGCGG
GAAGGGACTGGCTGCTATTGGGCGAAGTGCCGGGGCAGGATCTCCTGTCATCTCACCTTGCTCCTGCCGA
GAAAGTATCCATCATGGCTGATGCAATGCGGCGGCTGCATACGCTTGATCCGGCTACCTGCCCATTCGAC
CACCAAGCGAAACATCGCATCGAGCGAGCACGTACTCGGATGGAAGCCGGTCTTGTCGATCAGGATGATC
TGGACGAAGAGCATCAGGGGCTCGCGCCAGCCGAACTGTTCGCCAGGCTCAAGGCGCGCATGCCCGACGG
CGAGGATCTCGTCGTGACCCATGGCGATGCCTGCTTGCCGAATATCATGGTGGAAAATGGCCGCTTTTCT
GGATTCATCGACTGTGGCCGGCTGGGTGTGGCGGACCGCTATCAGGACATAGCGTTGGCTACCCGTGATA
TTGCTGAAGAGCTTGGCGGCGAATGGGCTGACCGCTTCCTCGTGCTTTACGGTATCGCCGCTCCCGATTC
GCAGCGCATCGCCTTCTATCGCCTTCTTGACGAGTTCTTCTGAGCGGGACTCTGGGGTTCGAAATGACCG
ACCAAGCGACGCCCAACCTGCCATCACGAGATTTCGATTCCACCGCCGCCTTCTATGAAAGGTTGGGCTT
CGGAATCGTTTTCCGGGACGCCGGCTGGATGATCCTCCAGCGCGGGGATCTCATGCTGGAGTTCTTCGCC
CACCCCAACTTGTTTATTGCAGCTTATAATGGTTACAAATAAAGCAATAGCATCACAAATTTCACAAATA
AAGCATTTTTTTCACTGCATTCTAGTTGTGGTTTGTCCAAACTCATCAATGTATCTTATCATGTCTGTAT
ACCGTCGACCTCTAGCTAGAGCTTGGCGTAATCATGGTCATAGCTGTTTCCTGTGTGAAATTGTTATCCG
CTCACAATTCCACACAACATACGAGCCGGAAGCATAAAGTGTAAAGCCTGGGGTGCCTAATGAGTGAGCT
AACTCACATTAATTGCGTTGCGCTCACTGCCCGCTTTCCAGTCGGGAAACCTGTCGTGCCAGCTGCATTA
ATGAATCGGCCAACGCGCGGGGAGAGGCGGTTTGCGTATTGGGCGCTCTTCCGCTTCCTCGCTCACTGAC
TCGCTGCGCTCGGTCGTTCGGCTGCGGCGAGCGGTATCAGCTCACTCAAAGGCGGTAATACGGTTATCCA
CAGAATCAGGGGATAACGCAGGAAAGAACATGTGAGCAAAAGGCCAGCAAAAGGCCAGGAACCGTAAAAA
GGCCGCGTTGCTGGCGTTTTTCCATAGGCTCCGCCCCCCTGACGAGCATCACAAAAATCGACGCTCAAGT
CAGAGGTGGCGAAACCCGACAGGACTATAAAGATACCAGGCGTTTCCCCCTGGAAGCTCCCTCGTGCGCT
CTCCTGTTCCGACCCTGCCGCTTACCGGATACCTGTCCGCCTTTCTCCCTTCGGGAAGCGTGGCGCTTTC
TCATAGCTCACGCTGTAGGTATCTCAGTTCGGTGTAGGTCGTTCGCTCCAAGCTGGGCTGTGTGCACGAA
CCCCCCGTTCAGCCCGACCGCTGCGCCTTATCCGGTAACTATCGTCTTGAGTCCAACCCGGTAAGACACG
ACTTATCGCCACTGGCAGCAGCCACTGGTAACAGGATTAGCAGAGCGAGGTATGTAGGCGGTGCTACAGA
GTTCTTGAAGTGGTGGCCTAACTACGGCTACACTAGAAGAACAGTATTTGGTATCTGCGCTCTGCTGAAG
CCAGTTACCTTCGGAAAAAGAGTTGGTAGCTCTTGATCCGGCAAACAAACCACCGCTGGTAGCGGTGGTT
TTTTTGTTTGCAAGCAGCAGATTACGCGCAGAAAAAAAGGATCTCAAGAAGATCCTTTGATCTTTTCTAC
GGGGTCTGACGCTCAGTGGAACGAAAACTCACGTTAAGGGATTTTGGTCATGAGATTATCAAAAAGGATC
TTCACCTAGATCCTTTTAAATTAAAAATGAAGTTTTAAATCAATCTAAAGTATATATGAGTAAACTTGGT
CTGACAGTTACCAATGCTTAATCAGTGAGGCACCTATCTCAGCGATCTGTCTATTTCGTTCATCCATAGT
TGCCTGACTCCCCGTCGTGTAGATAACTACGATACGGGAGGGCTTACCATCTGGCCCCAGTGCTGCAATG
ATACCGCGAGACCCACGCTCACCGGCTCCAGATTTATCAGCAATAAACCAGCCAGCCGGAAGGGCCGAGC
GCAGAAGTGGTCCTGCAACTTTATCCGCCTCCATCCAGTCTATTAATTGTTGCCGGGAAGCTAGAGTAAG
TAGTTCGCCAGTTAATAGTTTGCGCAACGTTGTTGCCATTGCTACAGGCATCGTGGTGTCACGCTCGTCG
TTTGGTATGGCTTCATTCAGCTCCGGTTCCCAACGATCAAGGCGAGTTACATGATCCCCCATGTTGTGCA
AAAAAGCGGTTAGCTCCTTCGGTCCTCCGATCGTTGTCAGAAGTAAGTTGGCCGCAGTGTTATCACTCAT
GGTTATGGCAGCACTGCATAATTCTCTTACTGTCATGCCATCCGTAAGATGCTTTTCTGTGACTGGTGAG
TACTCAACCAAGTCATTCTGAGAATAGTGTATGCGGCGACCGAGTTGCTCTTGCCCGGCGTCAATACGGG
ATAATACCGCGCCACATAGCAGAACTTTAAAAGTGCTCATCATTGGAAAACGTTCTTCGGGGCGAAAACT
CTCAAGGATCTTACCGCTGTTGAGATCCAGTTCGATGTAACCCACTCGTGCACCCAACTGATCTTCAGCA
TCTTTTACTTTCACCAGCGTTTCTGGGTGAGCAAAAACAGGAAGGCAAAATGCCGCAAAAAAGGGAATAA
GGGCGACACGGAAATGTTGAATACTCATACTCTTCCTTTTTCAATATTATTGAAGCATTTATCAGGGTTA
TTGTCTCATGAGCGGATACATATTTGAATGTATTTAGAAAAATAAACAAATAGGGGTTCCGCGCACATTT
CCCCGAAAAGTGCCACCTGACGTCGACGGATCGGGAGATCTCCCGATCCCCTATGGTGCACTCTCAGTAC
AATCTGCTCTGATGCCGCATAGTTAAGCCAGTATCTGCTCCCTGCTTGTGTGTTGGAGGTCGCTGAGTAG
TGCGCGAGCAAAATTTAAGCTACAACAAGGCAAGGCTTGACCGACAATTGCATGAAGAATCTGCTTAGGG
TTAGGCGTTTTGCGCTGCTTCGCGATGTACGGGCCAGATATACGCGTTGACATTGATTATTGACTAGTTA
TTAATAGTAATCAATTACGGGGTCATTAGTTCATAGCCCATATATGGAGTTCCGCGTTACATAACTTACG
GTAAATGGCCCGCCTGGCTGACCGCCCAACGACCCCCGCCCATTGACGTCAATAATGACGTATGTTCCCA
TAGTAACGCCAATAGGGACTTTCCATTGACGTCAATGGGTGGAGTATTTACGGTAAACTGCCCACTTGGC
AGTACATCAAGTGTATCATATGCCAAGTACGCCCCCTATTGACGTCAATGACGGTAAATGGCCCGCCTGG
CATTATGCCCAGTACATGACCTTATGGGACTTTCCTACTTGGCAGTACATCTACGTATTAGTCATCGCTA
TTACCATGGTGATGCGGTTTTGGCAGTACATCAATGGGCGTGGATAGCGGTTTGACTCACGGGGATTTCC
AAGTCTCCACCCCATTGACGTCAATGGGAGTTTGTTTTGGCACCAAAATCAACGGGACTTTCCAAAATGT
CGTAACAACTCCGCCCCATTGACGCAAATGGGCGGTAGGCGTGTACGGTGGGAGGTCTATATAAGCAGAG
CTCTCTGGCTAACTAGAGAACCCACTGCTTACTGGCTTATCGAAATTAATACGACTCACTATAGGGAGAC
CCAAGCTTGGTACCGAGCTCGGATCCGCCACCATGGGCAATATCTTTGGAAACCTTCTGAAGAGCCTAAT
CGGCAAGAAGGAGATGCGCATCCTGATGGTGGGCCTGGATGCTGCCGGGAAGACCACCATCCTCTACAAG
CTGAAACTCGGGGAGATTGTCACCACCATCCCGACCATTGGGTTTAATGTGGAGACAGTGGAATATAAGA
ATATCAGCTTCACAGTCTGGGACGTAGGTGGTCTAGACAAGATTCGGCCCCTCTGGAGACACTACTTCCA
GAACACCCAAGGCTTGATATTTGTGGTTGACAGCAATGATCGGGAGCGAGTGAACGAGGCCC
Features (pLannotate 1.2.2; 22 found; start..end, strand, type, name):
    269..286     -  misc_feature   MCS (fragment): pBluescript multiple cloning site
    295..313     -  promoter       SP6 promoter: promoter for bacteriophage SP6 RNA polymerase
    339..563     +  polyA_signal   bGH poly(A) signal: bovine growth hormone polyadenylation signal
    567..588     +  promoter       SV40 promoter (fragment): SV40 enhancer and early promoter
    609..1037    +  rep_origin     f1 ori (sequence partly withheld): f1 bacteriophage origin of replication; arrow indicates direction of (+) strand synthesis
   1051..1380    +  promoter       SV40 promoter: SV40 enhancer and early promoter
   1447..2238    +  CDS            neo: KKA2_KLEPN - Also known as kan, nptII. Experimental evidence at protein level: Swiss-Prot protein existence level 1. Resistance to kanamycin, neomycin, paromomycin, ribostamycin, butirosin and gentamicin B. From Klebsiella pneumoniae.
   2262..2420    +  CDS            ble (fragment): BLE_KLEPN - Experimental evidence at protein level: Swiss-Prot protein existence level 1. Binding protein with a strong affinity to the bleomycin family of antibiotics. Binds to CL990; an antimitotic-antibiotic compound. From Klebsiella pneumoniae.
   2415..2536    +  polyA_signal   SV40 poly(A) signal: SV40 polyadenylation signal
   2609..2625    -  protein_bind   lac operator: The lac repressor binds to the lac operator to inhibit transcription in E. coli. This inhibition can be relieved by adding lactose or isopropyl-β-D-thiogalactopyranoside (IPTG). lac repressor encoded by lacI
   2633..2663    -  promoter       lac promoter: promoter for the E. coli lac operon
   2678..2699    -  protein_bind   CAP binding site: CAP binding activates transcription in the presence of cAMP. E. coli catabolite activator protein
   2712..2804    -  CDS            lacI (fragment): lac repressor; lacI; The lac repressor binds to the lac operator to inhibit transcription in E. coli. This inhibition can be relieved by adding lactose or isopropyl-β-D-thiogalactopyranoside (IPTG).
   2987..3575    -  rep_origin     ori: high-copy-number ColE1/pMB1/pBR322/pUC origin of replication
   3746..4606    -  CDS            AmpR: β-lactamase; bla; confers resistance to ampicillin, carbenicillin, and related antibiotics
   4607..4711    -  promoter       AmpR promoter: bla
   4770..4822    -  misc_feature   bom (fragment): basis of mobility region from pBR322
   4977..5356    +  enhancer       CMV enhancer: human cytomegalovirus immediate early enhancer
   5357..5560    +  promoter       CMV promoter: human cytomegalovirus (CMV) immediate early promoter
   5556..5589    +  LTR            5' LTR (truncated) (fragment): truncated 5' long terminal repeat (LTR) from HIV-1
   5605..5623    +  promoter       T7 promoter: promoter for bacteriophage T7 RNA polymerase
   5661..233     +  CDS            ARF3 (across the origin): ARF3_HUMAN - Experimental evidence at protein level: Swiss-Prot protein existence level 1. GTP-binding protein that functions as an allosteric activator of the cholera toxin catalytic subunit, an ADP-ribosyltransferase. Involved in protein trafficking; may modulate vesicle budding and uncoating within the Golgi apparatus. From Homo sapiens (Human).
