[The description below was written by a language model from this plasmid's Addgene catalogue record and pLannotate feature annotations shown in this document.]
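Description:
pcDNA3/mArf3(Q71L)-HA is a mammalian expression plasmid of about 6 kb built on the Invitrogen pcDNA3 backbone. It is propagated in E. coli through a high-copy ColE1/pUC-type origin with ampicillin selection (AmpR with its own bla promoter), and it also carries an f1 origin for single-stranded DNA production. For mammalian cells, an SV40 early promoter drives the neomycin phosphotransferase gene, terminated by an SV40 poly(A) signal, so stable transfectants can be selected with G418.

The payload is the mouse Arf3 coding sequence, encoding a small GTP-binding protein of the ADP-ribosylation factor family involved in membrane trafficking. It carries a glutamine-to-leucine substitution at residue 71 and a C-terminal HA epitope tag contributed by the backbone. In Arf-family GTPases, the Q71L change is generally understood to impair GTP hydrolysis and so lock the protein in its active, GTP-bound state, although the record itself only lists the mutation. The open reading frame spans the numbering origin of the sequence record. It sits downstream of the human CMV immediate-early enhancer and promoter and upstream of the bovine growth hormone poly(A) signal. T7 and SP6 phage promoters flank it and can serve for in vitro transcription or as sequencing primer sites. The automated annotation matches the insert to human ARF3, which reflects the close conservation of the protein; the catalogue entry specifies mouse. The HA tag is not annotated separately, and short hits such as the HIV-1 LTR, ble, lacI and bom fragments appear to be backbone remnants or partial matches.

The construct is used to express HA-tagged Arf3(Q71L) in mammalian cells. The associated work concerns the role of ARF1 and ARF3 in recycling endosome integrity and the recycling pathway.
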