Addgene plasmid #79415: pcDNA3/mArf3(Q71L)-HA
Purpose: Expresses C-terminally HA-tagged Arf3(Q71L) in mammalian cells
Depositing lab: Kazuhisa Nakayama. Depositing organization: Kyoto University, Graduate School of Pharmaceutical Sciences. Publication: ARF1 and ARF3 are required for the integrity of recycling endosomes and the recycling pathway. Kondo Y, Hanai A, Nakai W, Katoh Y, Nakayama K, Shin HW. Cell Struct Funct. 2012;37(2):141-54. Epub 2012 Sep 5. DN/JST.JSTAGE/csf/12015 PubMed 22971977.
Backbone
  Vector backbone: pcDNA3
  Backbone manufacturer: Invitrogen
  Vector type: Mammalian Expression
  Selectable markers: Neomycin (select with G418)
Growth in bacteria
  Bacterial resistance: Ampicillin, 100 μg/mL
  Growth temperature: 37°C
  Growth strain: DH5alpha
  Copy number: Unknown
Gene/Insert
  Gene/Insert name: Arf3
  Species: M. musculus (mouse)
  Mutation: changed Glutamine 71 to Leucine
  Entrez Gene: Arf3 (a.k.a. 5430400P17Rik, AI854770)
  Tag / fusion protein: HA (C terminal on backbone)
Terms and licenses: Academic/Nonprofit Terms; Industry Terms: Not Available to Industry
How to cite: pcDNA3/mArf3(Q71L)-HA was a gift from Kazuhisa Nakayama (Addgene plasmid # 79415 ; http://n2t.net/addgene:79415 ; RRID:Addgene_79415)
